>Addgene plasmid #111986 | pACY.HR4_T7_term_HRR | addgene full sequence | sequence record 214954 | Addgene NGS Result
GCCCCTGCAGGGCTTAAGTCTTCAATAAGTTTAAACAGGCCTTTAATTAATCGCCCTTATTGAAGACAAA
GGTGCGGCCGCCGCCGGCGCATATGTATATCTCCTTCTTAAAGTTAAACAAAATTATTTCTAGAGGGAAA
CCGTTGTGGTCTCCCTATAGTGAGTCGTATTAATTTCGCGGGATCGAGGGCGCGCCACTCGAGTGCGAGA
TACATATTTCTCGACAGTAGGGCTCAGAGCTCGAAATTGTGAGCGCTCACAATTGGCCGGCCATCGATGC
TCAGAACCTACACTAACGACATTGGGTAGCGACGTAACTAACAGCTCTTACAAATCTCCCCGGGTCCTGG
ACCTGCAGGGCTTACAACTTATATCGTATGGGGCTGACTTCAGGTGCTACATTTGAAGAGATAAATTGCA
CTGAAATCTAGAAATATTTTATCTGATTAATAAGATGATCTTCTTGAGATCGTTTTGGTCTGCGCGTAAT
CTCTTGCTCTGAAAACGAAAAAACCGCCTTGCAGGGCGGTTTTTCGAAGGTTCTCTGAGCTACCAACTCT
TTGAACCGAGGTAACTGGCTTGGAGGAGCGCAGTCACCAAAACTTGTCCTTTCAGTTTAGCCTTAACCGG
CGCATGACTTCAAGACTAACTCCTCTAAATCAATTACCAGTGGCTGCTGCCAGTGGTGCTTTTGCATGTC
TTTCCGGGTTGGACTCAAGACGATAGTTACCGGATAAGGCGCAGCGGTCGGACTGAACGGGGGGTTCGTG
CATACAGTCCAGCTTGGAGCGAACTGCCTACCCGGAACTGAGTGTCAGGCGTGGAATGAGACAAACGCGG
CCATAACAGCGGAATGACACCGGTAAACCGAAAGGCAGGAACAGGAGAGCGCACGAGGGAGCCGCCAGGG
GGAAACGCCTGGTATCTTTATAGTCCTGTCGGGTTTCGCCACCACTGATTTGAGCGTCAGATTTCGTGAT
GCTTGTCAGGGGGGCGGAGCCTATGGAAAAACGGCTTTGCCGCGGCCCTCTCACTTCCCTGTTAAGTATC
TTCCTGGCATCTTCCAGGAAATCTCCGCCCCGTTCGTAAGCCATTTCCGCTCGCCGCAGTCGAACGACCG
AGCGTAGCGAGTCAGTGAGCGAGGAAGCGGAATATATCCTGTATCACATATTCTGCTGACGCACCGGTGC
AGCCTTTTTTCTCCTGCCACATGAAGCACTTCACTGACACCCTCATCAGTGCCAACATAGTAAGCCAGTA
TACACTCCGCTAGCGCTGATGTCCGGCGGTGCTTTTGCCGTTACGCACCACCCCGTCAGTAGCTGAACAG
GAGGGACAGCTGATAGAAACAGAAGCCACTGGAGCACCTCAAAAACACCATCATACACTAAATCAGTAAG
TTGGCAGCATCACCCGACGCACTTTGCGCCGAATAAATACCTGTGACGGAAGATCACTTCGCAGAATAAA
TAAATCCTGGTGTCCCTGTTGATACCGGGAAGCCCTGGGCCAACTTTTGGCGAAAATGAGACGTTGATCG
GCACGTAAGAGGTTCCAACTTTCACCATAATGAAATAAGATCACTACCGGGCGTATTTTTTGAGTTATCG
AGATTTTCAGGAGCTAAGGAAGCTAAAATGGAGAAAAAAATCACTGGATATACCACCGTTGATATATCCC
AATGGCATCGTAAAGAACATTTTGAGGCATTTCAGTCAGTTGCTCAATGTACCTATAACCAGACCGTTCA
GCTGGATATTACGGCCTTTTTAAAGACCGTAAAGAAAAATAAGCACAAGTTTTATCCGGCCTTTATTCAC
ATTCTTGCCCGCCTGATGAATGCTCATCCGGAGTTCCGTATGGCAATGAAAGACGGTGAGCTGGTGATAT
GGGATAGTGTTCACCCTTGTTACACCGTTTTCCATGAGCAAACTGAAACGTTTTCATCGCTCTGGAGTGA
ATACCACGACGATTTCCGGCAGTTTCTACACATATATTCGCAAGATGTGGCGTGTTACGGTGAAAACCTG
GCCTATTTCCCTAAAGGGTTTATTGAGAATATGTTTTTCGTCTCAGCCAATCCCTGGGTGAGTTTCACCA
GTTTTGATTTAAACGTGGCCAATATGGACAACTTCTTCGCCCCCGTTTTCACTATGGGCAAATATTATAC
GCAAGGCGACAAGGTGCTGATGCCGCTGGCGATTCAGGTTCATCATGCCGTTTGTGATGGCTTCCATGTC
GGCAGAATGCTTAATGAATTACAACAGTACTGCGATGAGTGGCAGGGCGGGGCGTAATTTTTTTAAGGCA
GTTATTGGTGCCCTTAAACGCCTGGTTGCTACGCCTGAATAAGTGATAATAAGCGGATGAATGGCAGAAA
TTCGAAAGCAAATTCGACCCGGTCGTCGGTTCAGGGCAGGGTCGTTAAATAGCCGCTTATGTCTATTGCT
GGTTTACCGGTTTATTGACTACCGGAAGCAGTGTGACCGTGTGCTTCTCAAATGTACGTATCGCCCTTAG
ACAAAGGTATCGATTTATGTAAATAAGTTGGCCATCTTCCTTAAGCGGGTTTGTTAGCAGCCGGATCTCT
CGAGCCCAGGACTCGAGTAATTGTGAGCGCTCACAATTATGGGCTCCATGATACTGAAAGAGCTGGCAAG
CTGCTGGTGGCCGGCCGCGGCCGCCGCCGGCGCCTTTCAGCAAAAAACCCCTCAAGACCCGTTTAGAGGC
CCCAAGGGGTTATGCTAGTTATTGCTCAGCGGTGGCAGCAGCCTAGGTTAATTAGGCGC
Features (pLannotate 1.2.2; 11 found; start..end, strand, type, name):
    100..122     -  RBS            RBS: efficient ribosome binding site from bacteriophage T7 gene 10 (Olins and Rangwala, 1989)
    154..172     -  promoter       T7 promoter: promoter for bacteriophage T7 RNA polymerase
    245..264     +  protein_bind   lac operator (symmetric): The lac repressor binds to the lac operator to inhibit transcription in E. coli. This inhibition can be relieved by adding lactose or isopropyl-β-D-thiogalactopyranoside (IPTG). The symmetric lac operator was optimized for tight binding of lac repressor. lac repressor encoded by lacI
    464..1009    +  rep_origin     p15A ori: Plasmids containing the medium-copy-number p15A origin of replication can be propagated in E. coli cells that contain a second plasmid with the ColE1 origin.
   1097..1152    +  rep_origin     RSF ori (fragment): Plasmids containing the RSF 1030 origin of replication can be propagated in E. coli cells that contain additional plasmids with compatible origins.
   1271..1414    -  mobile_element IS1 (fragment): prokaryotic transposable element IS1
   1535..1637    +  promoter       cat promoter: promoter of the E. coli cat gene encoding chloramphenicol acetyltransferase
   1638..2294    +  CDS            cat: CAT_ECOLX - Experimental evidence at protein level: Swiss-Prot protein existence level 1. This enzyme is an effector of chloramphenicol resistance in bacteria. From Escherichia coli. This protein is used as a marker in many commonly used cloning vectors, such as pACYC184.
   2609..2628    -  protein_bind   lac operator (symmetric): The lac repressor binds to the lac operator to inhibit transcription in E. coli. This inhibition can be relieved by adding lactose or isopropyl-β-D-thiogalactopyranoside (IPTG). The symmetric lac operator was optimized for tight binding of lac repressor. lac repressor encoded by lacI
   2701..2748    -  terminator     T7 terminator: transcription terminator for bacteriophage T7 RNA polymerase
   2756..2773    -  CDS            SET1 (fragment): solubility-enhancement tag derived from T7 phage gene 10B
