[The description below was written by a language model from this plasmid's Addgene catalogue record and pLannotate feature annotations shown in this document.]
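Description:
pACY.HR4_T7_term_HRR is an empty bacterial expression backbone derived from pACYCDuet-1, catalogued as a subcloning vector for "position 5" of a set. At about 2.8 kb it is a small plasmid that replicates in E. coli from the medium-copy p15A origin, which is compatible with ColE1-type plasmids and so allows co-maintenance with other vectors. Selection is by chloramphenicol resistance, provided by the cat gene under its own promoter. The annotation also picks up a short RSF origin fragment and an IS1 fragment in the backbone; these are partial matches rather than evidently functional elements.

No insert is present. The expression module lies on the reverse strand and spans the numbering origin of the circular map: a T7 promoter followed by the efficient ribosome binding site from phage T7 gene 10, and, further downstream, a T7 terminator. A very short match to the T7 gene 10-derived SET1 tag sits just upstream of the terminator and is probably leftover vector sequence rather than a usable fusion tag. Two symmetric lac operator sites are annotated, but they lie outside the promoter-to-terminator cassette, and no lacI gene is annotated, so the record does not establish how IPTG-responsive regulation would operate here. Expression of any cloned gene would require a host supplying T7 RNA polymerase.

Cloning is by Gibson assembly. The "HR4" and "HRR" in the name plausibly denote flanking homology regions used to join this cassette with those from sibling vectors at other positions, though the record does not define them. The associated publication concerns a multi-subunit yeast kinetochore complex, consistent with use in building multi-gene co-expression constructs.
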