Addgene plasmid #111986: pACY.HR4_T7_term_HRR
Purpose: (Empty Backbone) Subcloning vector position 5
Depositing lab: Stephen Harrison. Depositing organization: Harvard Medical School. Publication: Structure of the DASH/Dam1 complex shows its role at the yeast kinetochore-microtubule interface. Jenni S, Harrison SC. Science. 2018 May 4;360(6388):552-558. doi: 10.1126/science.aar6436. PubMed 29724956.
Backbone
  Vector backbone: pACYCDuet-1
  Backbone size (bp): 2787
  Vector type: Bacterial Expression
  Promoter: T7
Growth in bacteria
  Bacterial resistance: Chloramphenicol, 25 μg/mL
  Growth temperature: 37°C
  Growth strain: DH5alpha
  Copy number: Unknown
Gene/Insert
  Cloning method: Gibson Cloning
Terms and licenses: Academic/Nonprofit Terms; Industry Terms: Not Available to Industry
How to cite: pACY.HR4_T7_term_HRR was a gift from Stephen Harrison (Addgene plasmid # 111986 ; http://n2t.net/addgene:111986 ; RRID:Addgene_111986)
